Addgene plasmid #50010: pUC119
Purpose: (Empty Backbone) pUC cloning vector
Depositing lab: Joachim Messing. Depositing organization: Rutgers, The State University of New Jersey. Publication: Production of single-stranded plasmid DNA. Vieira J, Messing J. Methods Enzymol. 1987;153:3-11. PubMed 3323803.
Backbone
  Vector backbone: pUC19
  Backbone manufacturer: Messing Lab
  Modifications to backbone: IG region of M13 from the HgiAI site (5465) to the DraI site (5941) inserted at the unique NdeI site (2499) of pUC. The orientation of the M13 IG region is such that the lac region that is packaged as ssDNA is the same as in the M13mp vectors.
  Vector type: cloning vector
Growth in bacteria
  Bacterial resistance: Ampicillin, 100 μg/mL
  Growth temperature: 37°C
  Growth strain: DH5alpha
  Copy number: High Copy
Gene/Insert
  Cloning method: Restriction Enzyme
  Sequencing primers: 5′ M13-F20; 3′ M13R
Terms and licenses: Academic/Nonprofit Terms; Industry Terms: Not Available to Industry
How to cite: pUC119 was a gift from Joachim Messing (Addgene plasmid # 50010 ; http://n2t.net/addgene:50010 ; RRID:Addgene_50010)
