[The description below was written by a language model from this plasmid's Addgene catalogue record and pLannotate feature annotations shown in this document.]
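Description:
pUC119 is an empty-backbone E. coli cloning vector of 3,162 bp, derived from pUC19 and belonging to the class of phagemids: plasmids that can also be recovered as single-stranded DNA. It replicates as a double-stranded, high-copy plasmid from the ColE1/pMB1-type pUC origin and is selected with ampicillin through the bla (β-lactamase) gene driven by its own promoter. The feature table also picks up short remnants of lacI, bom and rop. These are inherited fragments of the ancestral pBR322 and lac sequences rather than functional genes, and the lack of an intact rop is consistent with the high copy number.

The cloning region is the standard pUC arrangement: a CAP binding site, lac promoter and lac operator lead into the pUC18/19 multiple cloning site, which is embedded in the start of the lacZα coding fragment. Inserts placed in the polylinker by restriction cloning disrupt α-complementation, allowing blue/white screening in a suitable lacZΔM15 host. The flanking M13 forward and reverse primer sites are used for sequencing.

What distinguishes it from pUC19 is the intergenic (IG) region of bacteriophage M13, inserted at the unique NdeI site and annotated here as the M13 ori. This region carries the phage origin and packaging signals, so when cells harbouring the plasmid are superinfected with a helper phage, one strand of the plasmid is replicated and packaged into phage-like particles. The IG region is oriented so that the packaged lac strand is the same as in the M13mp vectors. The vector is therefore suited to routine subcloning and to producing single-stranded templates, traditionally for sequencing and oligonucleotide-directed mutagenesis.
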