Features (pLannotate 1.2.2; 13 found; start..end, strand, type, name):
      2..94      +  CDS            lacI (fragment): lac repressor; lacI; The lac repressor binds to the lac operator to inhibit transcription in E. coli. This inhibition can be relieved by adding lactose or isopropyl-β-D-thiogalactopyranoside (IPTG).
    107..128     +  protein_bind   CAP binding site: CAP binding activates transcription in the presence of cAMP. E. coli catabolite activator protein
    143..173     +  promoter       lac promoter: promoter for the E. coli lac operon
    181..197     +  protein_bind   lac operator: The lac repressor binds to the lac operator to inhibit transcription in E. coli. This inhibition can be relieved by adding lactose or isopropyl-β-D-thiogalactopyranoside (IPTG). lac repressor encoded by lacI
    234..290     -  misc_feature   MCS: pUC18/19 multiple cloning site
    287..444     +  CDS            lacZα (fragment): LacZα fragment of β-galactosidase; lacZ fragment
    450..501     -  misc_feature   bom (fragment): basis of mobility region from pBR322
    520..900     +  rep_origin     M13 ori (sequence partly withheld): M13 bacteriophage origin of replication; arrow indicates direction of (+) strand synthesis
    976..1025    -  misc_feature   bom (fragment): basis of mobility region from pBR322
   1127..1162    -  CDS            rop (fragment): Rop protein, which maintains plasmids at low copy number; rop
   1257..1361    +  promoter       AmpR promoter: bla
   1362..2222    +  CDS            AmpR: β-lactamase; bla; confers resistance to ampicillin, carbenicillin, and related antibiotics
   2393..2981    +  rep_origin     ori: high-copy-number ColE1/pMB1/pBR322/pUC origin of replication
>Addgene plasmid #50010 | pUC119 | depositor full sequence | sequence record 75122 | pUC119 sequence 3162 bps
AGCGCCCAATACGCAAACCGCCTCTCCCCGCGCGTTGGCCGATTCATTAATGCAGCTGGCACGACAGGTT
TCCCGACTGGAAAGCGGGCAGTGAGCGCAACGCAATTAATGTGAGTTAGCTCACTCATTAGGCACCCCAG
GCTTTACACTTTATGCTTCCGGCTCGTATGTTGTGTGGAATTGTGAGCGGATAACAATTTCACACAGGAA
ACAGCTATGACCATGATTACGCCAAGCTTGCATGCCTGCAGGTCGACTCTAGAGGATCCCCGGGTACCGA
GCTCGAATTCACTGGCCGTCGTTTTACAACGTCGTGACTGGGAAAACCCTGGCGTTACCCAACTTAATCG
CCTTGCAGCACATCCCCCTTTCGCCAGCTGGCGTAATAGCGAAGAGGCCCGCACCGATCGCCCTTCCCAA
CAGTTGCGCAGCCTGAATGGCGAATGGCGCCTGATGCGGTATTTTCTCCTTACGCATCTGTGCGGTATTT
CACACCGCATA
[142 nt withheld, positions 502-643]
C
[141 nt withheld, positions 645-785]
CCTTTGACGTTGGAGTCCACGTTCTTT
[37 nt withheld, positions 813-849]
ACCCTATCTCGGGCTATTCTTTTGATTTATAAGGGATTTTGCCGATTTCGGCCTATTGGTTAAAAAATGA
GCTGATTTAACAAAAATTTAACGCGAATTTTAACAAAATATTAACGTTTACAATTTTATGGTGCACTCTC
AGTACAATCTGCTCTGATGCCGCATAGTTAAGCCAGCCCCGACACCCGCCAACACCCGCTGACGCGCCCT
GACGGGCTTGTCTGCTCCCGGCATCCGCTTACAGACAAGCTGTGACCGTCTCCGGGAGCTGCATGTGTCA
GAGGTTTTCACCGTCATCACCGAAACGCGCGAGACGAAAGGGCCTCGTGATACGCCTATTTTTATAGGTT
AATGTCATGATAATAATGGTTTCTTAGACGTCAGGTGGCACTTTTCGGGGAAATGTGCGCGGAACCCCTA
TTTGTTTATTTTTCTAAATACATTCAAATATGTATCCGCTCATGAGACAATAACCCTGATAAATGCTTCA
ATAATATTGAAAAAGGAAGAGTATGAGTATTCAACATTTCCGTGTCGCCCTTATTCCCTTTTTTGCGGCA
TTTTGCCTTCCTGTTTTTGCTCACCCAGAAACGCTGGTGAAAGTAAAAGATGCTGAAGATCAGTTGGGTG
CACGAGTGGGTTACATCGAACTGGATCTCAACAGCGGTAAGATCCTTGAGAGTTTTCGCCCCGAAGAACG
TTTTCCAATGATGAGCACTTTTAAAGTTCTGCTATGTGGCGCGGTATTATCCCGTATTGACGCCGGGCAA
GAGCAACTCGGTCGCCGCATACACTATTCTCAGAATGACTTGGTTGAGTACTCACCAGTCACAGAAAAGC
ATCTTACGGATGGCATGACAGTAAGAGAATTATGCAGTGCTGCCATAACCATGAGTGATAACACTGCGGC
CAACTTACTTCTGACAACGATCGGAGGACCGAAGGAGCTAACCGCTTTTTTGCACAACATGGGGGATCAT
GTAACTCGCCTTGATCGTTGGGAACCGGAGCTGAATGAAGCCATACCAAACGACGAGCGTGACACCACGA
TGCCTGTAGCAATGGCAACAACGTTGCGCAAACTATTAACTGGCGAACTACTTACTCTAGCTTCCCGGCA
ACAATTAATAGACTGGATGGAGGCGGATAAAGTTGCAGGACCACTTCTGCGCTCGGCCCTTCCGGCTGGC
TGGTTTATTGCTGATAAATCTGGAGCCGGTGAGCGTGGGTCTCGCGGTATCATTGCAGCACTGGGGCCAG
ATGGTAAGCCCTCCCGTATCGTAGTTATCTACACGACGGGGAGTCAGGCAACTATGGATGAACGAAATAG
ACAGATCGCTGAGATAGGTGCCTCACTGATTAAGCATTGGTAACTGTCAGACCAAGTTTACTCATATATA
CTTTAGATTGATTTAAAACTTCATTTTTAATTTAAAAGGATCTAGGTGAAGATCCTTTTTGATAATCTCA
TGACCAAAATCCCTTAACGTGAGTTTTCGTTCCACTGAGCGTCAGACCCCGTAGAAAAGATCAAAGGATC
TTCTTGAGATCCTTTTTTTCTGCGCGTAATCTGCTGCTTGCAAACAAAAAAACCACCGCTACCAGCGGTG
GTTTGTTTGCCGGATCAAGAGCTACCAACTCTTTTTCCGAAGGTAACTGGCTTCAGCAGAGCGCAGATAC
CAAATACTGTCCTTCTAGTGTAGCCGTAGTTAGGCCACCACTTCAAGAACTCTGTAGCACCGCCTACATA
CCTCGCTCTGCTAATCCTGTTACCAGTGGCTGCTGCCAGTGGCGATAAGTCGTGTCTTACCGGGTTGGAC
TCAAGACGATAGTTACCGGATAAGGCGCAGCGGTCGGGCTGAACGGGGGGTTCGTGCACACAGCCCAGCT
TGGAGCGAACGACCTACACCGAACTGAGATACCTACAGCGTGAGCTATGAGAAAGCGCCACGCTTCCCGA
AGGGAGAAAGGCGGACAGGTATCCGGTAAGCGGCAGGGTCGGAACAGGAGAGCGCACGAGGGAGCTTCCA
GGGGGAAACGCCTGGTATCTTTATAGTCCTGTCGGGTTTCGCCACCTCTGACTTGAGCGTCGATTTTTGT
GATGCTCGTCAGGGGGGCGGAGCCTATGGAAAAACGCCAGCAACGCGGCCTTTTTACGGTTCCTGGCCTT
TTGCTGGCCTTTTGCTCACATGTTCTTTCCTGCGTTATCCCCTGATTCTGTGGATAACCGTATTACCGCC
TTTGAGTGAGCTGATACCGCTCGCCGCAGCCGAACGACCGAGCGCAGCGAGTCAGTGAGCGAGGAAGCGG
AAG
