>Addgene plasmid #50010 | pUC119 | addgene partial sequence | sequence record 91112 | M13pUC-Fwd 5'-CCCAGTCACGACGTTGTAAAACG-3'
TCTAGAGTCGACCTGCAGGCATGCAAGCTTGGCGTAATCATGGTCATAGCTGTTTCCTGTGTGAAATTGT
TATCCGCTCACAATTCCACACAACATACGAGCCGGAAGCATAAAGTGTAAAGCCTGGGGTGCCTAATGAG
TGAGCTAACTCACATTAATTGCGTTGCGCTCACTGCCCGCTTTCCAGTCGGGAAACCTGTCGTGCCAGCT
GCATTAATGAATCGGCCAACGCGCGGGGAGAGGCGGTTTGCGTATTGGGCGCTCTTCCGCTTCCTCGCTC
ACTGACTCGCTGC
