>Addgene plasmid #50010 | pUC119 | addgene partial sequence | sequence record 91971 | Lac-promoter 5'-CACTTTATGCTTCCGGCTCG-3'
TTTCACACAGGAAACAGCTATGACCATGATTACGCCAAGCTTGCATGCCTGCAGGTCGACTCTAGAGGAT
CCCCGGGTACCGAGCTCGAATTCACTGGCCGTCGTTTTACAACGTCGTGACTGGGAAAACCCTGGCGTTA
CCCAACTTAATCGCCTTGCAGCACATCCCCCTTTCGCCAGCTGGCGTAATAGCGAAGAGGCCCGCACCGA
TCGCCCTTCCCAACAGTTGCGCAGCCTGAATGGCGAATGGCGCCTGATGCGGTATTTTCTCCTTACGCAT
CTGTGCGGTATTTCACACCGCATA
[95 nt withheld, positions 305-399]
T
[46 nt withheld, positions 401-446]
C
[141 nt withheld, positions 448-588]
CCTTTGACGTTGGAGTCCACGTTCTTT
[37 nt withheld, positions 616-652]
ACTCTATCTCGGGCTATTCTTTTGATTTATAAGGGATTTTGCCGATTTCGGTCTATTGGTTAAAAAATGA
GCTGATTTAACAAAAATTTAACGCGAATTTTAACAAAATATTAACGTTTACAATTTTATGGTGCACTCTC
AGTACAATCTGCTCTGATGCCGCATAGTTAAGCCAGCCCCGACACCCGCCAACACCCGCTGACGCGCCCT
GACGGGCTTGTCTGCTCCCGG
